Addgene plasmid #234930: pVSr
Purpose: (Empty Backbone) Virus-induced gene silencing (VIGS) reporter vector
Depositing lab: Guoli Song. Depositing organization: Institute of Cotton Research (ICR), CAAS. Publication: An all-in-one plant virus-based vector toolkit for streamlined gene silencing, overexpression, and genome editing. Hao Y, Yuan Z, Li Y, Zuo D, Cheng H, Wang Q, Zhang Y, Lv L, Liu J, Song G. Plant Commun. 2025 May 19:101379. doi: 10.1016/j.xplc.2025.101379. PubMed 40394900.
Backbone
  Vector backbone: pGreenII0800-LUC
  Backbone manufacturer: Hellens et al. Plant Methods 2005, 1:13 doi:10.1186/1746-4811-1-13
  Vector type: Plant Expression
Growth in bacteria
  Bacterial resistance: Kanamycin, 50 μg/mL
  Growth temperature: 37°C
  Growth strain: DH5alpha
  Copy number: Unknown
Gene/Insert
  Gene/Insert name: None
Terms and licenses: Academic/Nonprofit Terms; Industry Terms: Not Available to Industry
Depositor comments: Addgene observed the insertion of IS4 transposase in the backbone. This was found to not affect the plasmid function.
How to cite: pVSr was a gift from Guoli Song (Addgene plasmid # 234930 ; http://n2t.net/addgene:234930 ; RRID:Addgene_234930)
