[The description below was written by a language model from this plasmid's Addgene catalogue record and pLannotate feature annotations shown in this document.]
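Description:
pVSr is an empty-backbone plant expression vector built on the binary dual-luciferase plasmid pGreenII0800-LUC and described as a reporter vector for virus-induced gene silencing (VIGS). The sequenced plasmid is 9,435 nt. It is propagated in E. coli through a high-copy ColE1/pUC-type origin and selected with kanamycin via an aph(3')-Ia (KanR) gene. It also carries the pSa origin typical of the pGreen series, which supports replication in Agrobacterium when the replicase is supplied in trans by a helper plasmid. The depositor comments note that sequencing revealed an IS4 transposase insertion in the backbone, reported not to affect plasmid function. The unannotated stretch between the ColE1 origin and KanR, next to an RNA-OUT annotation, may correspond to this element, although the feature table does not label it as such.

Between the nopaline-type left (truncated) and right T-DNA border repeats sit two luciferase expression cassettes. The first uses the CaMV 35S promoter to drive Renilla luciferase, terminated by a CaMV poly(A) signal, and serves as a constitutive internal reference. The second places the rice polyubiquitin RUBQ2 (Ubi) promoter upstream of firefly luciferase (luc+), again with a CaMV poly(A) signal. Remnants of lacZα, a T7 promoter and a pBluescript multiple cloning site lie between the two cassettes. A very short match to PhoCl immediately before the firefly coding sequence is probably an annotation artefact or linker.

No insert is recorded, and the record does not state where target fragments are cloned or which viral system the vector is paired with. The layout suggests Agrobacterium-mediated delivery and ratiometric firefly/Renilla measurement to quantify silencing efficiency in plants.
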