Features (pLannotate 1.2.2; 18 found; start..end, strand, type, name):
    534..556     +  misc_feature   LB T-DNA repeat: left border repeat from nopaline C58 T-DNA (truncated)
    618..963     +  promoter       CaMV 35S promoter: strong constitutive promoter from cauliflower mosaic virus
    915..961     +  promoter       minimal CaMV 35S promoter: minimal 35S promoter from cauliflower mosaic virus
    982..1917    +  CDS            Rluc: luciferase from the anthozoan coelenterate Renilla reniformis (sea pansy)
   1972..2148    +  polyA_signal   CaMV poly(A) signal: cauliflower mosaic virus polyadenylation signal
   2175..2330    -  CDS            lacZα (fragment): LacZα fragment of β-galactosidase; lacZ fragment
   2338..2356    +  promoter       T7 promoter: promoter for bacteriophage T7 RNA polymerase
   2365..2406    -  misc_feature   MCS (fragment): pBluescript multiple cloning site
   2407..4116    +  promoter       Ubi promoter: RUBQ2; promoter for the rice (Oryza sativa) polyubiquitin gene RUBQ2
   4167..4189    +  CDS            PhoCl (fragment): photocleavable protein that separates into two fragments upon exposure to violet light (Zhang et al., 2017)
   4189..5841    +  CDS            luciferase: firefly luciferase; luc+; enhanced luc+ version of the luciferase gene
   5903..6079    +  polyA_signal   CaMV poly(A) signal: cauliflower mosaic virus polyadenylation signal
   6089..6113    +  misc_feature   RB T-DNA repeat: right border repeat from nopaline C58 T-DNA
   6204..6792    -  rep_origin     ori: high-copy-number ColE1/pMB1/pBR322/pUC origin of replication
   8151..8220    +  ncRNA          RNA-OUT: Accession: RF00240 - RNA-OUT
   8301..9116    -  CDS            KanR: aminoglycoside phosphotransferase; aph(3')-Ia; confers resistance to kanamycin in bacteria or G418 (Geneticin®) in eukaryotes
   9301..9402    +  CDS            TRA2_ECOLX (fragment): Protein predicted: Swiss-Prot protein existence level 4. Required for transposition of transposon Tn903. From Escherichia coli.
   9407..407     +  rep_origin     pSa ori (across the origin): origin of replication from bacterial plasmid pSa
>Addgene plasmid #234930 | pVSr | addgene full sequence | sequence record 485460 | Addgene NGS Result
TTTTTATCCCCGGAAGCCTGTGGATAGAGGGTAGTTATCCACGTGAAACCGCTAATGCCCCGCAAAGCCT
TGATTCACGGGGCTTTCCGGCCCGCTCCAAAAACTATCCACGTGAAATCGCTAATCAGGGTACGTGAAAT
CGCTAATCGGAGTACGTGAAATCGCTAATAAGGTCACGTGAAATCGCTAATCAAAAAGGCACGTGAGAAC
GCTAATAGCCCTTTCAGATCAACAGCTTGCAAACACCCCTCGCTCCGGCAAGTAGTTACAGCAAGTAGTA
TGTTCAATTAGCTTTTCAATTATGAATATATATATCAATTATTGGTCGCCCTTGGCTTGTGGACAATGCG
CTACGCGCACCGGCTCCGCCCGTGGACAACCGCAAGCGGTTGCCCACCGTCGAGCGCCTTTGCCCACAAC
CCGGCGGCCGGCCGCAACAGATCGTTTTATAAATTTTTTTTTTTGAAAAAGAAAAAGCCCGAAAGGCGGC
AACCTCTCGGGCTTCTGGATTTCCGATCCCCGGAATTAGATCTTGGCAGGATATATTGTGGTGTAACGTT
ATCGTACCCCTACTCCAAAAATGTCAAAGATACAGTCTCAGAAGACCAAAGGGCTATTGAGACTTTTCAA
CAAAGGGTAATTTCGGGAAACCTCCTCGGATTCCATTGCCCAGCTATCTGTCACTTCATCGAAAGGACAG
TAGAAAAGGAAGGTGGCTCCTACAAATGCCATCATTGCGATAAAGGAAAGGCTATCATTCAAGATGCCTC
TGCCGACAGTGGTCCCAAAGATGGACCCCCACCCACGAGGAGCATCGTGGAAAAAGAAGACGTTCCAACC
ACGTCTTCAAAGCAAGTGGATTGATGTGACATCTCCACTGACGTAAGGGATGACGCACAATCCCACTATC
CTTCGCAAGACCCTTCCTCTATATAAGGAAGTTCATTTCATTTGGAGAGGACAGCCCAAGCTCTAGCCAC
CATGACTTCGAAAGTTTATGATCCAGAACAAAGGAAACGGATGATAACTGGTCCGCAGTGGTGGGCCAGA
TGTAAACAAATGAATGTTCTTGATTCATTTATTAATTATTATGATTCAGAAAAACATGCAGAAAATGCTG
TTATTTTTTTACATGGTAACGCGGCCTCTTCTTATTTATGGCGACATGTTGTGCCACATATTGAGCCAGT
AGCGCGGTGTATTATACCAGACCTTATTGGTATGGGCAAATCAGGCAAATCTGGTAATGGTTCTTATAGG
TTACTTGATCATTACAAATATCTTACTGCATGGTTTGAACTTCTTAATTTACCAAAGAAGATCATTTTTG
TCGGCCATGATTGGGGTGCTTGTTTGGCATTTCATTATAGCTATGAGCATCAAGATAAGATCAAAGCAAT
AGTTCACGCTGAAAGTGTAGTAGATGTGATTGAATCATGGGATGAATGGCCTGATATTGAAGAAGATATT
GCGTTGATCAAATCTGAAGAAGGAGAAAAAATGGTTTTGGAGAATAACTTCTTCGTGGAAACCATGTTGC
CATCAAAAATCATGAGAAAGTTAGAACCAGAAGAATTTGCAGCATATCTTGAACCATTCAAAGAGAAAGG
TGAAGTTCGTCGTCCAACATTATCATGGCCTCGTGAAATCCCGTTAGTAAAAGGTGGTAAACCTGACGTT
GTACAAATTGTTAGGAATTATAATGCTTATCTACGTGCAAGTGATGATTTACCAAAAATGTTTATTGAAT
CGGACCCAGGATTCTTTTCCAATGCTATTGTTGAAGGTGCCAAGAAGTTTCCTAATACTGAATTTGTCAA
AGTAAAAGGTCTTCATTTTTCGCAAGAAGATGCACCTGATGAAATGGGAAAATATATCAAATCGTTCGTT
GAGCGAGTTCTCAAAAATGAACAATAATTCTAGGGTACGCTGAAATCACCAGTCTCTCTCTACAAATCTA
TCTCTCTCTATTTTCTCCATAAATAATGTGTGAGTAGTTTCCCGATAAGGGAAATTAGGGTTCTTATAGG
GTTTCGCTCATGTGTTGAGCATATAAGAAACCCTTAGTATGTATTTGTATTTGTAAAATACTTCTATCAA
TAAAATTTCTAATTCCTAAAACCAAAATCCAGTACTAAAATCCAGATCGATAACATTAACGCTTACAATT
TCCATTCGCCATTCAGGCTGCGCAACTGTTGGGAAGGGCGATCGGTGCGGGCCTCTTCGCTATTACGCCA
GCTGGCGAAAGGGGGATGTGCTGCAAGGCGATTAAGTTGGGTAACGCCAGGGTTTTCCCAGTCACGACGT
TGTAAAACGACGGCCAGTGAGCGCGCGTAATACGACTCACTATAGGGCGAATTGGGTACCGGGCCCCCCC
TCGAGGTCGACGGTATCGATAAGCTTATTCGGGTCAAGGCGGAAGCCAGCGCGCCACCCCACGTCAGCAA
ATACGGAGGCGCGGGGTTGACGGCGTCACCCGGTCCTAACGGCGACCAACAAACCAGCCAGAAGAAATTA
CAGTAAAAAAAAAGTAAATTGCACTTTGATCCACCTTTTATTACCTAAGTCTCAATTTGGATCACCCTTA
AACCTATCTTTTCAATTTGGGCCGGGTTGTGGTTTGGACTACCATGAACAACTTTTCGTCATGTCTAACT
TCCCTTTCAGCAAACATATGAACCATATATAGAGGAGATCGGCCGTATACTAGAGCTGATGTGTTTAAGG
TCGTTGATTGCACGAGAAAAAAAAATCCAAATCGCAACAATAGCAAATTTATCTGGTTCAAAGTGAAAAG
ATATGTTTAAAGGTAGTCCAAAGTAAAACTTATAGATAATAAAATGTGGTCCAAAGCGTAATTCACTCAA
AAAAAATCAACGAGACGTGTACCAAACGGAGACAAACGGCATCTTCTCGAAATTTCCCAACCGCTCGCTC
GCCCGCCTCGTCTTCCCGGAAACCGCGGTGGTTTCAGCGTGGCGGATTCTCCAAGCAGACGGAGACGTCA
CGGCACGGGACTCCTCCCACCACCCAACCGCCATAAATACCAGCCCCCTCATCTCCTCTCCTCGCATCAG
CTCCACCCCCGAAAAATTTCTCCCCAATCTCGCGAGGCTCTCGTCGTCGAATCGAATCCTCTCGCGTCCT
CAAGGTACGCTGCTTCTCCTCTCCTCGCTTCGTTTCGATTCGATTTCGGACGGGTGAGGTTGTTTTGTTG
CTAGATCCGATTGGTGGTTAGGGTTGTCGATGTGATTATCGTGAGATGTTTAGGGGTTGTAGATCTGATG
GTTGTGATTTGGGCACGGTTGGTTCGATAGGTGGAATCGTGGTTAGGTTTTGGGATTGGATGTTGGTTCT
GATGATTGGGGGGAATTTTTACGGTTAGATGAATTGTTGGATGATTCGATTGGGGAAATCGGTGTAGATC
TGTTGGGGAATTGTGGAACTAGTCATGCCTGAGTGATTGGTGCGATTTGTAGCGTGTTCCATCTTGTAGG
CCTTGTTGCGAGCATGTTCAGATCTACTGTTCCGCTCTTGATTGAGTTATTGGTGCCATGGGTTGGTGCA
AACACAGGCTTTAATATGTTATATCTGTTTTGTGTTTGATGTAGATCTGTAGGGTAGTTCTTCTTAGACA
TGGTTCAATTATGTAGCTTGTGCGTTTCGATTTGATTTCATATGTTCACAGATTAGATAATGATGAACTC
TTTTAATTAATTGTCAATGGTAAATAGGAAGTCTTGTCGCTATATCTGTCATAATGATCTCATGTTACTA
TCTGCCAGTAATTTATGCTAAGAACTATATTAGAATATCATGTTACAATCTGTAGTAATATCATGTTACA
ATCTGTAGTTCATCTATATAATCTATTGTGGTAATTTCTTTTTACTATCTGTGTGAAGATTATTGCCACT
AGTTCATTCTACTTATTTCTGAAGTTCAGGATACGTGTGCTGTTACTACCTATCTGAATACATGTGTGAT
GTGCCTGTTACTATCTTTTTGAATACATGTATGTTCTGTTGGAATATGTTTGCTGTTTGATCCGTTGTTG
TGTCCTTAATCTTGTGCTAGTTCTTACCCTATCTGTTTGGTGATTATTTCTTGCAGATAGTTATCGGATC
CATCCGGGGGGCAATGAGATCCGAGACCGTAGGTCTCATGGTGAGCAAGGGCGAGGAGATGGAAGACGCC
AAAAACATAAAGAAAGGCCCGGCGCCATTCTATCCGCTGGAAGATGGAACCGCTGGAGAGCAACTGCATA
AGGCTATGAAGAGATACGCCCTGGTTCCTGGAACAATTGCTTTTACAGATGCACATATCGAGGTGGACAT
CACTTACGCTGAGTACTTCGAAATGTCCGTTCGGTTGGCAGAAGCTATGAAACGATATGGGCTGAATACA
AATCACAGAATCGTCGTATGCAGTGAAAACTCTCTTCAATTCTTTATGCCGGTGTTGGGCGCGTTATTTA
TCGGAGTTGCAGTTGCGCCCGCGAACGACATTTATAATGAACGTGAATTGCTCAACAGTATGGGCATTTC
GCAGCCTACCGTGGTGTTCGTTTCCAAAAAGGGGTTGCAAAAAATTTTGAACGTGCAAAAAAAGCTCCCA
ATCATCCAAAAAATTATTATCATGGATTCTAAAACGGATTACCAGGGATTTCAGTCGATGTACACGTTCG
TCACATCTCATCTACCTCCCGGTTTTAATGAATACGATTTTGTGCCAGAGTCCTTCGATAGGGACAAGAC
AATTGCACTGATCATGAACTCCTCTGGATCTACTGGTCTGCCTAAAGGTGTCGCTCTGCCTCATAGAACT
GCCTGCGTGAGATTCTCGCATGCCAGAGATCCTATTTTTGGCAATCAAATCATTCCGGATACTGCGATTT
TAAGTGTTGTTCCATTCCATCACGGTTTTGGAATGTTTACTACACTCGGATATTTGATATGTGGATTTCG
AGTCGTCTTAATGTATAGATTTGAAGAAGAGCTGTTTCTGAGGAGCCTTCAGGATTACAAGATTCAAAGT
GCGCTGCTGGTGCCAACCCTATTCTCCTTCTTCGCCAAAAGCACTCTGATTGACAAATACGATTTATCTA
ATTTACACGAAATTGCTTCTGGTGGCGCTCCCCTCTCTAAGGAAGTCGGGGAAGCGGTTGCCAAGAGGTT
CCATCTGCCAGGTATCAGGCAAGGATATGGGCTCACTGAGACTACATCAGCTATTCTGATTACACCCGAG
GGGGATGATAAACCGGGCGCGGTCGGTAAAGTTGTTCCATTTTTTGAAGCGAAGGTTGTGGATCTGGATA
CCGGGAAAACGCTGGGCGTTAATCAAAGAGGCGAACTGTGTGTGAGAGGTCCTATGATTATGTCCGGTTA
TGTAAACAATCCGGAAGCGACCAACGCCTTGATTGACAAGGATGGATGGCTACATTCTGGAGACATAGCT
TACTGGGACGAAGACGAACACTTCTTCATCGTTGACCGCCTGAAGTCTCTGATTAAGTACAAAGGCTATC
AGGTGGCTCCCGCTGAATTGGAATCCATCTTGCTCCAACACCCCAACATCTTCGACGCAGGTGTCGCAGG
TCTTCCCGACGATGACGCCGGTGAACTTCCCGCCGCCGTTGTTGTTTTGGAGCACGGAAAGACGATGACG
GAAAAAGAGATCGTGGATTACGTCGCCAGTCAAGTAACAACCGCGAAAAAGTTGCGCGGAGGAGTTGTGT
TTGTGGACGAAGTACCGAAAGGTCTTACCGGAAAACTCGACGCAAGAAAAATCAGAGAGATCCTCATAAA
GGCCAAGAAGGGCGGAAAGATCGCCGTGTAATTCTAGAGAATTCGGTACGCTGAAATCACCAGTCTCTCT
CTACAAATCTATCTCTCTCTATTTTCTCCATAAATAATGTGTGAGTAGTTTCCCGATAAGGGAAATTAGG
GTTCTTATAGGGTTTCGCTCATGTGTTGAGCATATAAGAAACCCTTAGTATGTATTTGTATTTGTAAAAT
ACTTCTATCAATAAAATTTCTAATTCCTAAAACCAAAATCCAGTACTAAAATCCAGATCCACTAGCCTTG
ACAGGATATATTGGCGGGTAAACTAAGTCGCTGTATGTGTTTGTTTGAGATCTCATGTGAGCAAAAGGCC
AGCAAAAGGCCAGGAACCGTAAAAAGGCCGCGTTGCTGGCGTTTTTCCATAGGCTCCGCCCCCCTGACGA
GCATCACAAAAATCGACGCTCAAGTCAGAGGTGGCGAAACCCGACAGGACTATAAAGATACCAGGCGTTT
CCCCCTGGAAGCTCCCTCGTGCGCTCTCCTGTTCCGACCCTGCCGCTTACCGGATACCTGTCCGCCTTTC
TCCCTTCGGGAAGCGTGGCGCTTTCTCATAGCTCACGCTGTAGGTATCTCAGTTCGGTGTAGGTCGTTCG
CTCCAAGCTGGGCTGTGTGCACGAACCCCCCGTTCAGCCCGACCGCTGCGCCTTATCCGGTAACTATCGT
CTTGAGTCCAACCCGGTAAGACACGACTTATCGCCACTGGCAGCAGCCACTGGTAACAGGATTAGCAGAG
CGAGGTATGTAGGCGGTGCTACAGAGTTCTTGAAGTGGTGGCCTAACTACGGCTACACTAGAAGAACAGT
ATTTGGTATCTGCGCTCTGCTGAAGCCAGTTACCTTCGGAAGAAGAGTTGGTAGCTCTTGATCCGGCAAA
CAAACCACCGCTGGTAGCGGTGGTTTTTTTGTTTGCAAGCAGCAGATTACGCGCAGAAAAAAAGGATCTC
AAGAAGATCCTTTGATCTTTTCTACGGGGTCTGACGCTCAGTGGAACGAAAACTCACGTTAAGGGATTTT
GGTCATGAGATTATCAAAAAGGATCTTCACCTAGATCCTTTTAAATTAAAAATGAAGTTTTAAATCAATC
TAAAGTACTGAGAGATCCCCTCATAATTTCCCCAAAGCGTAACCATGTGTGAATAAATTTTGAGCTAGTA
GGGTTGCAGCCACGAGTAAGTCTTCCCTTGTTATTGTGTAGCCAGAATGCCGCAAAACTTCCATGCCTAA
GCGAACTGTTGAGAGTACGTTTCGATTTCTGACTGTGTTAGCCTGGAAGTGCTTGTCCCAACCTTGTTTC
TGAGCATGAACGCCCGCAAGCCAACATGTTAGTTGAAGCATCAGGGCGATTAGCAGCATGATATCAAAAC
GCTCTGAGCTGCTCGTTCGGCTATGGCGTAGGCCTAGTCCGTAGGCAGGACTTTTCAAGTCTCGGAAGGT
TTCTTCAATCTGCATTCGCTTCGAATAGATATTAACAAGTTGTTTGGGTGTTCGAATTTCAACAGGTAAG
TTAGTTGCTAGAACCCATGGCTCCTTTGCCGACGCTGAGTAGATTTTAGGTGACGGGTGGTGACAATGAG
TCCGTGTCGAGCGCTGATTTTTTCGGCCTTTAGAGCGAGATTTATACAATAGAATTTGGCATGAGATTGG
ATTGCTTTTAGTCAGCCTCTTATAGCCTAAAGTCTTTGAGTGACTAGATGACATATCATGTAAGTTGCTG
ATAGGTTTCCAGTTTTCCGCTCCTAGGTCTGCATATTGTACTTTTCCTCTTACTCGACTTAACCAGTACC
AACCCAGCTTCTCAACGGATTTATACCATGGCACTTTAAAGCCAGCATCACTGACAATGAGCGGTGTGGT
GTTACTCGGTAGAATGCTCGCAAGGTCGGCTAGAAATTGGTCATGAGCTTTCTTTGAACATTGCTCTGAA
AGCGGGAACGCTTTCTCATAAAGAGTAACAGAACGACCGTGTAGTGCGACTGAAGCTCGCAATACCATAA
GTCGTTTTTGCTCACGAATATCAGACCAGTCAACAAGTACAATGGGCATCGTATTGCCCGAACAGATAAA
GCTAGCATGCCAACGGTATACAGCGAGTCGCTCTTTGTGGAGGTGACGATTACCTAACAATCGGTCGATT
CGTTTGATGTTATGTTTTGTTCTCGCTTTGGTTGGCAGGTTACGGCCAAGTTCGGTAAGAGTGAGAGTTT
TACAGTCAAGTAATGCGTGGCAAGCCAACGTTAAGCTGTTGAGTCGTTTTAAGTGTAATTCGGGGCAGAA
TTGGTAAAGAGAGTCGTGTAAAATATCGAGTTCGCACATCTTGTTGTCTGATTATTGATTTTTCGCGAAA
CCATTTGATCATATGACAAGATGTGTATCCACCTTAACTTAATGATTTTTACCAAAATCATTAGGGGATT
CATCAGTCTAAAGTATATATGTGTAACATTGGTCTAGTGATTAGAAAAACTCATCGAGCATCAAATGAAA
CTGCAATTTATTCATATCAGGATTATCAATACCATATTTTTGAAAAAGCCGTTTCTGTAATGAAGGAGAA
AACTCACCGAGGCAGTTCCATAGGATGGCAAGATCCTGGTATCGGTCTGCGATTCCGACTCGTCCAACAT
CAATACAACCTATTAATTTCCCCTCGTCAAAAATAAGGTTATCAAGTGAGAAATCACCATGAGTGACGAC
TGAATCCGGTGAGAATGGCAAAAGTTTATGCATTTCTTTCCAGACTTGTTCAACAGGCCAGCCATTACGC
TCGTCATCAAAATCACTCGCATCAACCAAACCGTTATTCATTCGTGATTGCGCCTGAGCGAGACGAAATA
CGCGATCGCTGTTAAAAGGACAATTACAAACAGGAATCGAATGCAACCGGCGCAGGAACACTGCCAGCGC
ATCAACAATATTTTCACCTGAATCAGGATATTCTTCTAATACCTGGAATGCTGTTTTCCCTGGGATCGCA
GTGGTGAGTAACCATGCATCATCAGGAGTACGGATAAAATGCTTGATGGTCGGAAGAGGCATAAATTCCG
TCAGCCAGTTTAGTCTGACCATCTCATCTGTAACATCATTGGCAACGCTACCTTTGCCATGTTTCAGAAA
CAACTCTGGCGCATCGGGCTTCCCATACAATCGGTAGATTGTCGCACCTGATTGCCCGACATTATCGCGA
GCCCATTTATACCCATATAAATCAGCATCCATGTTGGAATTTAATCGCGGCCTTGAGCAAGACGTTTCCC
GTTGAATATGGCTCATAACACCCCTTGTATTACTGTTTATGTAAGCAGACAGTTTTATTGTTCATGATGA
TATATTTTTATCTTGTGCAATGTAACATCAGAGATTTTGAGACACAACGTGGCTTTGTTGAATAAATCGA
ACTTTTGCTGAGTTGAAGGATCAGATCACGCATCTTCCCGACAACGCAGACCGTTCCGTGGCAAAGCAAA
AGTTCAAAATCACCAACTGGTCCACCTACAACAAAGCTCTCATCAACCGTGGCTCCCTCACTTTCTGGCT
GGATGATGGGGCGATTCAGGCGATCCCCATCCAACAGCCCGCCGTCGAGCGGGCT
